Addgene plasmid #194180: pCMV6-MPP8-delta55-118-10xHis
Purpose: Expresses MPP8-delta55-118_10xHis
Depositing lab: Ralf Brandes & Matthias Leisegang. Depositing organization: Goethe-Universitaet Frankfurt am Main. Publication: HIF1alpha-AS1 is a DNA:DNA:RNA triplex-forming lncRNA interacting with the HUSH complex. Leisegang MS, Bains JK, Seredinski S, Oo JA, Krause NM, Kuo CC, Gunther S, Senturk Cetin N, Warwick T, Cao C, Boos F, Izquierdo Ponce J, Haydar S, Bednarz R, Valasarajan C, Fuhrmann DC, Preussner J, Looso M, Pullamsetti SS, Schulz MH, Jonker HRA, Richter C, Rezende F, Gilsbach R, Pfluger-Muller B, Wittig I, Grummt I, Ribarska T, Costa IG, Schwalbe H, Brandes RP. Nat Commun. 2022 Nov 2;13(1):6563. doi: 10.1038/s41467-022-34252-2. PubMed 36323673.
Backbone
  Vector backbone: pCMV6
  Vector type: Mammalian Expression
Growth in bacteria
  Bacterial resistance: Kanamycin, 50 μg/mL
  Growth temperature: 37°C
  Growth strain: DH5alpha
  Copy number: High Copy
Gene/Insert
  Gene/Insert name: MPHOSPH8 (alt name: M-Phase Phosphoprotein, Mpp8)
  Species: H. sapiens (human)
  Mutation: MPP8-delta55-118 (chromo domain deletion)
  Entrez Gene: MPHOSPH8 (a.k.a. HSMPP8, TWA3, mpp8)
  Promoter: CMV
  Tag / fusion protein: 10xHis (N terminal on insert)
  Cloning method: Restriction Enzyme; 5′ cloning site Unknown (unknown if destroyed)
Terms and licenses: Academic/Nonprofit Terms; Industry Terms: Not Available to Industry
How to cite: pCMV6-MPP8-delta55-118-10xHis was a gift from Ralf Brandes & Matthias Leisegang (Addgene plasmid # 194180 ; http://n2t.net/addgene:194180 ; RRID:Addgene_194180)
