[The description below was written by a language model from this plasmid's Addgene catalogue record and pLannotate feature annotations shown in this document.]
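Description:
pCMV6-MPP8-delta55-118-10xHis is a mammalian expression plasmid built on the pCMV6 backbone that drives a deletion mutant of human MPHOSPH8 (MPP8). The sequenced plasmid is 7,220 nt. It is maintained in E. coli through a high-copy ColE1/pUC-type origin and selected with kanamycin. Resistance comes from a Tn5 NeoR/KanR (aminoglycoside phosphotransferase) gene placed behind tandem bacterial (AmpR/bla) and SV40 early promoters and followed by an HSV TK polyadenylation signal. This arrangement allows kanamycin selection in bacteria and, in principle, G418 selection in mammalian cells. An f1 origin is also present, along with small remnants of lacZα, an M13 origin, a ble gene and a bGH poly(A) signal that appear to be backbone leftovers.

The expression cassette consists of the CMV immediate-early enhancer and promoter, a T7 promoter just upstream of the insert, the MPHOSPH8 coding sequence, and a human growth hormone polyadenylation signal. MPP8 is a heterochromatin protein that recognises H3K9 methylation and recruits the HUSH silencing complex to such sites. This variant lacks residues 55–118, which the record describes as a chromo domain deletion, so it would be expected to be impaired in methyl-lysine recognition. The catalogue entry lists a 10xHis tag at the N terminus of the insert. The tag is not annotated as a separate feature in the table, so its position cannot be confirmed from the annotation. The cloning sites are not recorded. The His tag suits the construct to affinity pull-down or purification of the mutant protein. It was deposited with a study of a triplex-forming lncRNA that interacts with the HUSH complex, where it would plausibly serve for comparison with intact MPP8.
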