Features (pLannotate 1.2.2; 15 found; start..end, strand, type, name):
      1..25      +  rep_origin     M13 ori (fragment): M13 bacteriophage origin of replication; arrow indicates direction of (+) strand synthesis
     29..183     -  CDS            lacZα (fragment): LacZα fragment of β-galactosidase; lacZ fragment
    343..722     +  enhancer       CMV enhancer: human cytomegalovirus immediate early enhancer
    724..923     +  promoter       CMV promoter: human cytomegalovirus (CMV) immediate early promoter
    952..970     +  promoter       T7 promoter: promoter for bacteriophage T7 RNA polymerase
   1028..3415    +  CDS            MPHOSPH8 (fragment): MPP8_HUMAN - Also known as MPP8. Experimental evidence at protein level: Swiss-Prot protein existence level 1. Heterochromatin component that specifically recognizes and binds methylated 'Lys-9' of histone H3 (H3K9me) and promotes recruitment of proteins that mediate epigenetic repression (PubMed:20871592, PubMed:26022416). Mediates recruitment of the HUSH complex to H3K9me3 sites: the HUSH complex is recruited to genomic loci rich in H3K9me3 and is required to maintain transcriptional silencing by promoting recruitment of SETDB1, a histone methyltransferase that mediates further deposition of
   3504..4126    +  polyA_signal   hGH poly(A) signal: human growth hormone polyadenylation signal
   4275..4863    -  rep_origin     ori: high-copy-number ColE1/pMB1/pBR322/pUC origin of replication
   5085..5101    +  polyA_signal   bGH poly(A) signal (fragment): bovine growth hormone polyadenylation signal
   5192..5239    -  polyA_signal   HSV TK poly(A) signal: herpes simplex virus thymidine kinase polyadenylation signal (Cole and Stacy, 1985)
   5298..5450    -  CDS            ble (fragment): BLE_KLEPN - Experimental evidence at protein level: Swiss-Prot protein existence level 1. Binding protein with a strong affinity to the bleomycin family of antibiotics. Binds to CL990; an antimitotic-antibiotic compound. From Klebsiella pneumoniae.
   5471..6265    -  CDS            NeoR/KanR: aminoglycoside phosphotransferase from Tn5; aph(3')-II (or nptII); confers resistance to neomycin, kanamycin, and G418 (Geneticin®)
   6300..6657    -  promoter       SV40 promoter: SV40 enhancer and early promoter
   6659..6763    -  promoter       AmpR promoter: bla
   6790..7218    +  rep_origin     f1 ori (sequence partly withheld): f1 bacteriophage origin of replication; arrow indicates direction of (+) strand synthesis
>Addgene plasmid #194180 | pCMV6-MPP8-delta55-118-10xHis | addgene full sequence | sequence record 382026 | Addgene NGS Result
AACAAAATATTAACGCTTACAATTTCCATTCGCCATTCAGGCTGCGCAACTGTTGGGAAGGGCGATCGGT
GCGGGCCTCTTCGCTATTACGCCAGCTGGCGAAAGGGGGATGTGCTGCAAGGCGATTAAGTTGGGTAACG
CCAGGGTTTTCCCAGTCACGACGTTGTAAAACGACGGCCAGTGCCAAGCTGATCTATACATTGAATCAAT
ATTGGCAATTAGCCATATTAGTCATTGGTTATATAGCATAAATCAATATTGGCTATTGGCCATTGCATAC
GTTGTATCTATATCATAATATGTACATTTATATTGGCTCATGTCCAATATGACCGCCATGTTGACATTGA
TTATTGACTAGTTATTAATAGTAATCAATTACGGGGTCATTAGTTCATAGCCCATATATGGAGTTCCGCG
TTACATAACTTACGGTAAATGGCCCGCCTGGCTGACCGCCCAACGACCCCCGCCCATTGACGTCAATAAT
GACGTATGTTCCCATAGTAACGCCAATAGGGACTTTCCATTGACGTCAATGGGTGGAGTATTTACGGTAA
ACTGCCCACTTGGCAGTACATCAAGTGTATCATATGCCAAGTCCGCCCCCTATTGACGTCAATGACGGTA
AATGGCCCGCCTGGCATTATGCCCAGTACATGACCTTACGGGACTTTCCTACTTGGCAGTACATCTACGT
ATTAGTCATCGCTATTACCATGGTGATGCGGTTTTGGCAGTACACCAATGGGCGTGGATAGCGGTTTGAC
TCACGGGGATTTCCAAGTCTCCACCCCATTGACGTCAATGGGAGTTTGTTTTGGCACCAAAATCAACGGG
ACTTTCCAAAATGTCGTAATAACCCCGCCCCGTTGACGCAAATGGGCGGTAGGCGTGTACGGTGGGAGGT
CTATATAAGCAGAGCTCGTTTAGTGAACCGTCAGAATTTTGTAATACGACTCACTATAGGGCGGCCGGGA
ATTCGTCGACTGGATCCAGTACCGAGGAGATCTGCGCCGCGATCGCCATGGAGCAGGTTGCGGAGGGAGC
AAGGGTGACCGCAGTCCCTGTGTCAGCTGCCGACAGCACTGAGGAGTTGGCCGAAGTCGAAGAAGGAGTT
GGAGTAGTGGGCGAAGATAATGACGCAGCCGCGAGAGGAGCGGAGGCCTTTGGCGACAGTGAGGAGGACA
GGAAGGATATTCAGAGACTATCCTTAAATAACGACATATTTGAGGCGAACTCTGATAGCGATCAGCAAAG
TGAGACAAAAGAAGATACTTCCCCAAAGAAGAAAAAGAAAAAATTGAGGCAGAGAGAAGAGAAAAGCCCA
GATGATCTGAAAAAGAAAAAAGCAAAGGCCGGGAAGCTAAAAGACAAGTCCAAACCAGACCTGGAGAGCT
CCTTGGAAAGTTTAGTTTTTGATTTAAGGACAAAGAAAAGAATTTCTGAAGCCAAAGAAGAACTAAAGGA
GTCCAAAAAGCCCAAAAAAGATGAAGTAAAAGAAACAAAAGAATTAAAGAAAGTTAAAAAGGGTGAAATA
AGAGATTTAAAGACGAAAACAAGAGAAGATCCCAAAGAAAATAGAAAAACAAAAAAAGAAAAATTTGTCG
AATCCCAGGTGGAATCTGAATCAAGTGTACTTAATGATTCTCCCTTTCCAGAGGATGACAGTGAAGGGCT
ACATTCCGACAGCAGAGAAGAGAAACAAAACACTAAAAGTGCAAGAGAGAGAGCAGGGCAGGACATGGGG
CTGGAGCATGGCTTTGAGAAGCCCCTAGACAGTGCCATGAGTGCTGAGGAGGATACCGATGTCAGAGGCA
GGAGGAAAAAGAAGACCCCGAGAAAGGCTGAGGACACTAGAGAGAACAGGAAGCTAGAGAACAAGAACGC
TTTCTTAGAGAAGAAAACTGTGCCTAAAAAGCAGAGGAATCAAGACAGAAGCAAAAGTGCTGCAGAGTTA
GAGAAGCTGATGCCTGTATCTGCCCAAACGCCAAAGGGCCGGAGGTTGAGCGGGGAAGAGAGAGGCCTCT
GGTCCACGGACTCAGCCGAGGAGGACAAAGAAACCAAAAGAAATGAATCCAAAGAAAAATATCAGAAAAG
GCATGATTCTGACAAGGAAGAAAAAGGCAGAAAAGAGCCAAAAGGATTAAAGACACTTAAGGAAATCAGA
AATGCATTTGATTTATTTAAATTAACTCCAGAAGAAAAAAATGATGTTTCTGAGAATAATCGGAAAAGGG
AAGAAATACCACTGGATTTTAAAACCATAGACGATCACAAAACCAAGGAAAACAAACAGTCACTTAAAGA
AAGGAGAAACACCAGAGACGAAACGGATACTTGGGCATACATTGCTGCAGAAGGTGATCAGGAGGTTTTA
GACAGCGTGTGCCAAGCAGATGAGAATTCAGATGGCAGGCAGCAGATTCTGAGTTTGGGCATGGACCTGC
AGTTGGAATGGATGAAGTTGGAAGATTTCCAAAAGCACCTTGATGGGAAAGATGAGAATTTTGCTGCAAC
AGATGCAATTCCAAGTAATGTGTTAAGGGATGCTGTGAAAAATGGGGATTATATTACTGTAAAAGTTGCA
CTTAATTCAAATGAAGAATATAACCTGGACCAAGAGGATTCCAGTGGAATGACACTGGTGATGCTTGCCG
CCGCCGGAGGGCAGGACGACCTCCTGCGACTCCTCATCACAAAAGGCGCGAAAGTGAACGGTCGGCAGAA
GAACGGGACCACCGCCCTCATTCATGCTGCAGAGAAGAACTTTTTAACAACAGTGGCTATTCTTTTGGAA
GCAGGAGCTTTTGTAAATGTCCAGCAAAGCAATGGTGAGACTGCACTGATGAAGGCCTGTAAAAGAGGAA
ATTCAGACATCGTACGACTCGTAATTGAATGTGGAGCTGACTGCAATATTTTGTCAAAGCACCAGAATAG
TGCCCTGCACTTTGCGAAGCAGTCTAACAATGTGCTTGTGTACGACTTGCTGAAGAACCATTTAGAGACA
CTTTCAAGAGTAGCAGAAGAGACAATAAAGGATTACTTTGAAGCTCGCCTTGCTCTGCTAGAACCAGTTT
TTCCAATCGCATGTCATCGACTCTGTGAGGGTCCAGATTTTTCAACAGATTTCAATTACAAACCCCCACA
GAACATACCAGAAGGCTCTGGCATCCTGCTGTTTATCTTCCATGCAAACTTTTTGGGTAAAGAAGTTATT
GCTCGGCTCTGTGGACCGTGTAGTGTACAAGCTGTAGTTCTGAATGATAAATTTCAGCTTCCTGTTTTTC
TGGACAGTCATTTTGTTTACTCATTCAGCCCTGTTGCAGGTCCCAATAAACTCTTCATAAGGTTGACAGA
AGCACCCTCTGCCAAGGTTAAGTTGCTAATAGGTGCATACAGAGTGCAGCTGCAGGGGGGTGGAGGCTCT
CACCATCACCACCATCATCACCACCATCACTAAACGGCCGGCCGCGGTCATAGCTGTTTCCTGAACAGAT
CCCGGGTGGCATCCCTGTGACCCCTCCCCAGTGCCTCTCCTGGCCCTGGAAGTTGCCACTCCAGTGCCCA
CCAGCCTTGTCCTAATAAAATTAAGTTGCATCATTTTGTCTGACTAGGTGTCCTTCTATAATATTATGGG
GTGGAGGGGGGTGGTATGGAGCAAGGGGCAAGTTGGGAAGACAACCTGTAGGGCCTGCGGGGTCTATTGG
GAACCAAGCTGGAGTGCAGTGGCACAATCTTGGCTCACTGCAATCTCCGCCTCCTGGGTTCAAGCGATTC
TCCTGCCTCAGCCTCCCGAGTTGTTGGGATTCCAGGCATGCATGACCAGGCTCAGCTAATTTTTGTTTTT
TTGGTAGAGACGGGGTTTCACCATATTGGCCAGGCTGGTCTCCAACTCCTAATCTCAGGTGATCTACCCA
CCTTGGCCTCCCAAATTGCTGGGATTACAGGCGTGAACCACTGCTCCCTTCCCTGTCCTTCTGATTTTAA
AATAACTATACCAGCAGGAGGACGTCCAGACACAGCATAGGCTACCTGGCCATGCCCAACCGGTGGGACA
TTTGAGTTGCTTGCTTGGCACTGTCCTCTCATGCGTTGGGTCCACTCAGTAGATGCCTGTTGAATTGGGT
ACGCGGCCAGCGGCGAGCGGTATCAGCTCACTCAAAGGCGGTAATACGGTTATCCACAGAATCAGGGGAT
AACGCAGGAAAGAACATGTGAGCAAAAGGCCAGCAAAAGGCCAGGAACCGTAAAAAGGCCGCGTTGCTGG
CGTTTTTCCATAGGCTCCGCCCCCCTGACGAGCATCACAAAAATCGACGCTCAAGTCAGAGGTGGCGAAA
CCCGACAGGACTATAAAGATACCAGGCGTTTCCCCCTGGAAGCTCCCTCGTGCGCTCTCCTGTTCCGACC
CTGCCGCTTACCGGATACCTGTCCGCCTTTCTCCCTTCGGGAAGCGTGGCGCTTTCTCATAGCTCACGCT
GTAGGTATCTCAGTTCGGTGTAGGTCGTTCGCTCCAAGCTGGGCTGTGTGCACGAACCCCCCGTTCAGCC
CGACCGCTGCGCCTTATCCGGTAACTATCGTCTTGAGTCCAACCCGGTAAGACACGACTTATCGCCACTG
GCAGCAGCCACTGGTAACAGGATTAGCAGAGCGAGGTATGTAGGCGGTGCTACAGAGTTCTTGAAGTGGT
GGCCTAACTACGGCTACACTAGAAGAACAGTATTTGGTATCTGCGCTCTGCTGAAGCCAGTTACCTTCGG
AAAAAGAGTTGGTAGCTCTTGATCCGGCAAACAAACCACCGCTGGTAGCGGTGGTTTTTTTGTTTGCAAG
CAGCAGATTACGCGCAGAAAAAAAGGATCTCAAGAAGATCCTTTGATCTTTTCTACGGGGTCTGACGCTC
AGTGGAACGAAAACTCACGTTAAGGGATTTTGGTCATGAGATTATCAAAAAGGATCTTCACCTAGATCCT
TTTAAATTAAAAATGAAGTTTTAAATCAATCTAAAGTATATATGAGTAACCTGAGGCTATGGCAGGGCCT
GCCGCCCCGACGTTGGCTGCGAGCCCTGGGCCTTCACCCGAACTTGGGGGGTGGGGTGGGGAAAAGGAAG
AAACTCGGGCGTATTGGCCCCAATGGGGTCTCGGTGGGGTATCGACAGAGTGCCAGCCCTGGGACCGAAC
CCCGCGTTTATGAACAAACGACCCAACACCGTGCGTTTTATTCTGTCTTTTTATTGCCGTCATAGCGCGG
GTTCCTTCCGGTATTGTCTCCTTCCGTGTTTCAGTTAGCCTCCCCCTAGGGTGGGCGAAGAACTCCAGCA
TGAGATCCCCGCGCTGGAGGATCATCCAGCCGGCGTCCCGGAAAACGATTCCGAAGCCCAACCTTTCATA
GAAGGCGGCGGTGGAATCGAAATCTCGTGATGGCAGGTTGGGCGTCGCTTGGTCGGTCATTTCGAACCCC
AGAGTCCCGCTCAGAAGAACTCGTCAAGAAGGCGATAGAAGGCGATGCGCTGCGAATCGGGAGCGGCGAT
ACCGTAAAGCACGAGGAAGCGGTCAGCCCATTCGCCGCCAAGCTCTTCAGCAATATCACGGGTAGCCAAC
GCTATGTCCTGATAGCGATCCGCCACACCCAGCCGGCCACAGTCGATGAATCCAGAAAAGCGGCCATTTT
CCACCATGATATTCGGCAAGCAGGCATCGCCATGGGTCACGACGAGATCCTCGCCGTCGGGCATGCTCGC
CTTGAGCCTGGCGAACAGTTCGGCTGGCGCGAGCCCCTGATGCTCTTCGTCCAGATCATCCTGATCGACA
AGACCGGCTTCCATCCGAGTACGTGCTCGCTCGATGCGATGTTTCGCTTGGTGGTCGAATGGGCAGGTAG
CCGGATCAAGCGTATGCAGCCGCCGCATTGCATCAGCCATGATGGATACTTTCTCGGCAGGAGCAAGGTG
AGATGACAGGAGATCCTGCCCCGGCACTTCGCCCAATAGCAGCCAGTCCCTTCCCGCTTCAGTGACAACG
TCGAGCACAGCTGCGCAAGGAACGCCCGTCGTGGCCAGCCACGATAGCCGCGCTGCCTCGTCTTGCAGTT
CATTCAGGGCACCGGACAGGTCGGTCTTGACAAAAAGAACCGGGCGCCCCTGCGCTGACAGCCGGAACAC
GGCGGCATCAGAGCAGCCGATTGTCTGTTGTGCCCAGTCATAGCCGAATAGCCTCTCCACCCAAGCGGCC
GGAGAACCTGCGTGCAATCCATCTTGTTCAATCATGCGAAACGATCCTCATCCTGTCTCTTGATCGATCT
TTGCAAAAGCCTAGGCCTCCAAAAAAGCCTCCTCACTACTTCTGGAATAGCTCAGAGGCCGAGGCGGCCT
CGGCCTCTGCATAAATAAAAAAAATTAGTCAGCCATGGGGCGGAGAATGGGCGGAACTGGGCGGAGTTAG
GGGCGGGATGGGCGGAGTTAGGGGCGGGACTATGGTTGCTGACTAATTGAGATGCATGCTTTGCATACTT
CTGCCTGCTGGGGAGCCTGGGGACTTTCCACACCTGGTTGCTGACTAATTGAGATGCATGCTTTGCATAC
TTCTGCCTGCTGGGGAGCCTGGGGACTTTCCACACCCTAACTGACACACATTCCACAGCTGGTTCTTTCC
GCCTCAGGACTCTTCCTTTTTCAATATTATTGAAGCATTTATCAGGGTTATTGTCTCATGAGCGGATACA
TATTTGAATGTATTTAGAAAAATAAACAAATAGGGGTTCCGCGCACATTTCCCCGAAAAGTGCCACCTG
[124 nt withheld, positions 6790-6913]
C
[91 nt withheld, positions 6915-7005]
A
[49 nt withheld, positions 7007-7055]
CCTTTGACGTTGGAGTCCACGTTCTTT
[37 nt withheld, positions 7083-7119]
ACCCTATCTCGGTCTATTCTTTTGATTTATAAGGGATTTTGCCGATTTCGGCCTATTGGTTAAAAAATGA
GCTGATTTAACAAAAATTTAACGCGAATTTT
